Addgene plasmid #32476: CAG::PSAML141F,Y115F:5HT3HC-IRES-GFP
Purpose: Expresses PSAM-5HT3 HC (L141F,Y115F) neuronal activator, with IRES-EGFP marker
Depositing lab: Scott Sternson. Depositing organization: HHMI, Janelia Research Campus. Publication: Chemical and genetic engineering of selective ion channel-ligand interactions. Magnus CJ, Lee PH, Atasoy D, Su HH, Looger LL, Sternson SM. Science. 2011 Sep 2;333(6047):1292-6. 10.1126/science.1206606 PubMed 21885782.
Backbone
  Vector backbone: pCAGGS- IRES-GFP
  Backbone size w/o insert (bp): 7200
  Modifications to backbone: WPRE (Woodchuck hepatitis virus posttranscriptional regulatory element) before polyA sequence
  Vector type: Mammalian Expression
Growth in bacteria
  Bacterial resistance: Ampicillin, 100 μg/mL
  Growth temperature: 37°C
  Growth strain: DH5alpha
  Copy number: High Copy
Gene/Insert
  Gene/Insert name: PSAM Y115F,L141F-5HT3 HC
  Species: H. sapiens (human), M. musculus (mouse)
  Insert size (bp): 1415
  Promoter: CAG
  Tag / fusion protein: IRES-GFP (C terminal on backbone)
  Cloning method: Restriction Enzyme; 5′ cloning site NheI (not destroyed); 3′ cloning site NotI (not destroyed)
  Sequencing primers: 5′ CTGCTAACCATGTTCATGC; 3′ CAGAAACGCAAGAGTCTTC
Terms and licenses: Academic/Nonprofit Terms; Industry Terms: Not Available to Industry
How to cite: CAG::PSAML141F,Y115F:5HT3HC-IRES-GFP was a gift from Scott Sternson (Addgene plasmid # 32476 ; http://n2t.net/addgene:32476 ; RRID:Addgene_32476)
