[The description below was written by a language model from this plasmid's Addgene catalogue record, the feature table of its GenBank file and pLannotate feature annotations shown in this document.]
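Description:
CAG::PSAML141F,Y115F:5HT3HC-IRES-GFP is a mammalian expression plasmid built on a pCAGGS-IRES-GFP backbone and used to express a chemogenetic neuronal activator. It is propagated in E. coli through a high-copy ColE1/pUC-type origin with ampicillin selection (AmpR under its bla promoter). The backbone also carries an SV40 origin and remnants of lac regulatory sequence. The depositor's full sequence is 8,673 nt.

Expression is driven by the CAG promoter, annotated here as the CMV immediate-early enhancer, the chicken β-actin promoter and a chicken β-actin/rabbit β-globin chimeric intron. Downstream, between NheI and NotI sites, lies the roughly 1.4 kb insert, PSAM Y115F,L141F-5HT3 HC. The record lists it as being of human and mouse origin, and the automated annotation identifies the reading frame by its similarity to mouse Htr3a, the cation-selective serotonin-gated 5HT3A channel. The name indicates a chimeric ligand-gated channel in which a mutated pharmacologically selective ligand-binding module (PSAM) is joined to a 5HT3 ion pore domain. The record does not spell out the origin of the PSAM portion or the meaning of "HC". Because 5HT3 conducts depolarizing cation current, the chimera is described as a neuronal activator. An EMCV IRES follows the channel and allows EGFP to be translated from the same transcript, marking expressing cells without fusing the reporter to the channel. A short chimeric intron, a WPRE that boosts transcript stability and expression, and bGH and rabbit β-globin polyadenylation signals complete the cassette.

The separate 788 bp GenBank record covers only a partial read in reverse orientation across the GFP-to-intron region. Its "VC155" label reflects GFP-family homology rather than a distinct BiFC element.
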