Features (pLannotate 1.2.2; 25 found; start..end, strand, type, name):
      4..383     +  enhancer       CMV enhancer: human cytomegalovirus immediate early enhancer
    386..661     +  promoter       chicken β-actin promoter: No description available
    662..1670    +  intron         chimeric intron: chimera between introns from chicken β-actin and rabbit β-globin
   1724..1740    +  misc_feature   MCS (fragment): multiple cloning site
   1790..3202    +  CDS            Htr3a: 5HT3A_MOUSE - Also known as 5ht3, Htr3. Experimental evidence at protein level: Swiss-Prot protein existence level 1. This is one of the several different receptors for 5- hydroxytryptamine (serotonin), a biogenic hormone that functions as a neurotransmitter, a hormone, and a mitogen. This receptor is a ligand- gated ion channel, which when activated causes fast, depolarizing responses in neurons. It is a cation-specific, but otherwise relatively nonselective, ion channel. From Mus musculus (Mouse).
   3220..3240    -  promoter       chicken β-actin promoter (fragment): contains a 21-bp deletion relative to the standard chicken β-actin promoter
   3238..3823    +  misc_feature   IRES2: internal ribosome entry site (IRES) of the encephalomyocarditis virus (EMCV)
   3835..4552    +  CDS            mEGFP (fragment): enhanced GFP with monomerizing A206K mutation (Zacharias et al., 2002) mammalian codon-optimized
   4597..4729    +  intron         chimeric intron: chimera between introns from human β-globin and immunoglobulin heavy chain genes
   4738..5326    +  misc_feature   WPRE: woodchuck hepatitis virus posttranscriptional regulatory element
   5330..5346    +  misc_feature   MCS (fragment): pUC18/19 multiple cloning site
   5359..5470    +  polyA_signal   bGH poly(A) signal: bovine growth hormone polyadenylation signal
   5620..5691    +  CDS            HBB (fragment): HBB_PONPY - Experimental evidence at transcript level: Swiss-Prot protein existence level 2. Involved in oxygen transport from the lung to the various peripheral tissues. From Pongo pygmaeus (Bornean orangutan).
   5762..5817    +  polyA_signal   β-globin poly(A) signal: rabbit β-globin polyadenylation signal (Gil and Proudfoot, 1987)
   6200..6216    -  protein_bind   lac operator: The lac repressor binds to the lac operator to inhibit transcription in E. coli. This inhibition can be relieved by adding lactose or isopropyl-β-D-thiogalactopyranoside (IPTG). lac repressor encoded by lacI
   6224..6254    -  promoter       lac promoter: promoter for the E. coli lac operon
   6269..6290    -  protein_bind   CAP binding site: CAP binding activates transcription in the presence of cAMP. E. coli catabolite activator protein
   6303..6342    -  CDS            lacI (fragment): lac repressor; lacI; The lac repressor binds to the lac operator to inhibit transcription in E. coli. This inhibition can be relieved by adding lactose or isopropyl-β-D-thiogalactopyranoside (IPTG).
   6349..6371    +  promoter       SV40 promoter (fragment): SV40 enhancer and early promoter
   6395..6530    +  rep_origin     SV40 ori: SV40 origin of replication
   6550..6684    +  polyA_signal   SV40 poly(A) signal: SV40 polyadenylation signal
   6686..6740    -  CDS            lacI (fragment): lac repressor; lacI; The lac repressor binds to the lac operator to inhibit transcription in E. coli. This inhibition can be relieved by adding lactose or isopropyl-β-D-thiogalactopyranoside (IPTG).
   6923..7511    -  rep_origin     ori: high-copy-number ColE1/pMB1/pBR322/pUC origin of replication
   7682..8542    -  CDS            AmpR: β-lactamase; bla; confers resistance to ampicillin, carbenicillin, and related antibiotics
   8543..8647    -  promoter       AmpR promoter: bla
>Addgene plasmid #32476 | CAG::PSAML141F,Y115F:5HT3HC-IRES-GFP | depositor full sequence | sequence record 45586 | CAG::PSAML141F,Y115F:5HT3HC-IRES-GFP sequence 8673 bps
GTCGACATTGATTATTGACTAGTTATTAATAGTAATCAATTACGGGGTCATTAGTTCATAGCCCATATAT
GGAGTTCCGCGTTACATAACTTACGGTAAATGGCCCGCCTGGCTGACCGCCCAACGACCCCCGCCCATTG
ACGTCAATAATGACGTATGTTCCCATAGTAACGCCAATAGGGACTTTCCATTGACGTCAATGGGTGGACT
ATTTACGGTAAACTGCCCACTTGGCAGTACATCAAGTGTATCATATGCCAAGTACGCCCCCTATTGACGT
CAATGACGGTAAATGGCCCGCCTGGCATTATGCCCAGTACATGACCTTATGGGACTTTCCTACTTGGCAG
TACATCTACGTATTAGTCATCGCTATTACCATGGGTCGAGGTGAGCCCCACGTTCTGCTTCACTCTCCCC
ATCTCCCCCCCCTCCCCACCCCCAATTTTGTATTTATTTATTTTTTAATTATTTTGTGCAGCGATGGGGG
CGGGGGGGGGGGGGGCGCGCGCCAGGCGGGGCGGGGCGGGGGCGAGGGCGGGGCGGGGCGAGGCGGAGAG
GTGCGGCGGCAGCCAATCAGAGCGGCGCGCTCCGAAAGTTTCCTTTTATGGCGAGGCGGCGGCGGCGGCG
GCCCTATAAAAAGCGAAGCGCGCGGCGGGCGGGAGTCGCTGCGTTGCCTTCGCCCCGTGCCCCGCTCCGC
GCCGCCTCGCGCCGCCCGCCCCGGCTCTGACTGACCGCGTTACTCCCACAGGTGAGCGGGCGGGACGGCC
CTTCTCCTCCGGGCTGTAATTAGCGCTTGGTTTAATGACGGCTCGTTTCTTTTCTGTGGCTGCGTGAAAG
CCTTAAAGGGCTCCGGGAGGGCCCTTTGTGCGGGGGGGAGCGGCTCGGGGGGTGCGTGCGTGTGTGTGTG
CGTGGGGAGCGCCGCGTGCGGCCCGCGCTGCCCGGCGGCTGTGAGCGCTGCGGGCGCGGCGCGGGGCTTT
GTGCGCTCCGCGTGTGCGCGAGGGGAGCGCGGCCGGGGGCGGTGCCCCGCGGTGCGGGGGGGCTGCGAGG
GGAACAAAGGCTGCGTGCGGGGTGTGTGCGTGGGGGGGTGAGCAGGGGGTGTGGGCGCGGCGGTCGGGCT
GTAACCCCCCCCTGCACCCCCCTCCCCGAGTTGCTGAGCACGGCCCGGCTTCGGGTGCGGGGCTCCGTGC
GGGGCGTGGCGCGGGGCTCGCCGTGCCGGGCGGGGGGTGGCGGCAGGTGGGGGTGCCGGGCGGGGCGGGG
CCGCCTCGGGCCGGGGAGGGCTCGGGGGAGGGGCGCGGCGGCCCCGGAGCGCCGGCGGCTGTCGAGGCGC
GGCGAGCCGCAGCCATTGCCTTTTATGGTAATCGTGCGAGAGGGCGCAGGGACTTCCTTTGTCCCAAATC
TGGCGGAGCCGAAATCTGGGAGGCGCCGCCGCACCCCCTCTAGCGGGCGCGGGCGAAGCGGTGCGGCGCC
GGCAGGAAGGAAATGGGCGGGGAGGGCCTTCGTGCGTCGCCGCGCCGCCGTCCCCTTCTCCATCTCCAGC
CTCGGGGCTGCCGCAGGGGGACGGCTGCCTTCGGGGGGGACGGGGCAGGGCGGGGTTCGGCTTCTGGCGT
GTGACCGGCGGCTCTAGAGCCTCTGCTAACCATGTTCATGCCTTCTTCTTTTTCCTACAGCTCCTGGGCA
ACGTGCTGGTTGTTGTGCTGTCTCATCATTTTGGCAAAGAATTCGGTACCGCGGGCCCGGCGCGCCAGCT
GGATATCTCCGGACCCGGGCTAGCAAGCTTGAATTCACCATGCGCTGTTCTCCAGGCGGCGTGTGGCTCG
CCCTGGCTGCTTCCCTTCTGCACGTTAGCCTGCAGGGTGAGTTCCAGCGCAAACTGTATAAGGAGCTTGT
TAAGAATTATAACCCCCTGGAGCGGCCGGTCGCAAATGATTCCCAGCCACTGACAGTGTACTTCAGCCTC
TCCTTGCTGCAGATCATGGACGTGGATGAAAAGAACCAGGTGCTGACCACTAATATTTGGTTGCAGATGT
CCTGGACCGATCACTACTTGCAGTGGAATGTGAGCGAATACCCAGGTGTAAAGACTGTAAGATTCCCTGA
CGGCCAAATCTGGAAACCAGATATCCTGCTGTTCAACAGCGCAGACGAAAGGTTTGATGCAACATTTCAC
ACCAACGTGTTGGTCAATTCTTCAGGCCACTGCCAGTACTTCCCCCCTGGAATCTTCAAGTCCTCATGCT
ATATCGACGTCCGCTGGTTTCCCTTCGACGTCCAGCACTGCAAACTCAAATTCGGGAGCTGGAGCTACGG
CGGATGGAGCCTGGATCTGCAAATGCAGGAGGCTGACATCTCTGGTTACATCCCGAATGGGGAGTGGGAC
CTTGTGGGAATCCCCGGTAAAAGAAGCGAGCGATTTTATGAATGCTGCAAGGAACCCTACCCTGACGTAA
CATTCACAGTTATCATCAGAAGAAGGCCATTGTTCTACGCCGTTAGTTTGTTGCTCCCCAGTATTTTTCT
CATGGTCGTGGACATCGTGGGATTTTGTCTCCCACCTGATAGCGGGGAGAGGGTCTCCTTTAAGATTACC
TTGTTGCTCGGCTATTCTGTATTTCTGATCATCGTGTCCGATACCCTTCCTGCCACAATCGGCACTCCGC
TGATAGGAGTGTATTTCGTCGTGTGTATGGCACTCCTGGTGATAAGTCTGGCGGAAACTATCTTCATTGT
ACGGCTGGTACATAAGCAGGACCTGCAAAGACCCGTGCCAGACTGGTTGCGACACCTTGTGCTGGACAGA
ATTGCATGGATTCTGTGTCTTGGCGAGCAACCTATGGCCCACCGGCCACCTGCAACCTTTCAAGCCAACA
AGACAGACGATTGTAGTGGGTCTGATCTGTTGCCTGCTATGGGGAATCACTGCTCCCATGTTGGGGGACC
ACAAGATTTGGAAAAGACCCCACGGGGGCGGGGATCACCCCTTCCTCCTCCCCGAGAAGCCTCTCTCGCT
GTCCGGGGGCTGCTCCAGGAACTGTCAAGCATCCGACATTTTCTGGAGAAGCAGGACGAGATGGACGAAG
TCGCTGCCGACTGGCTGCGAGTGGGCTACGTCCTTGACAGGCTGCTGTTTCGGATCTACTTGCTGGCGGT
GCTGGCTTATTCCATTACTCTGGTGACACTCTGGTCCATATGGCACTACAGTTAGGCGGCCGCAATTCCC
CCCGCCCCCCCCCCCCCCCCCTCTCCCTCCCCCCCCCCTAACGTTACTGGCCGAAGCCGCTTGGAATAAG
GCCGGTGTGCGTTTGTCTATATGTTATTTTCCACCATATTGCCGTCTTTTGGCAATGTGAGGGCCCGGAA
ACCTGGCCCTGTCTTCTTGACGAGCATTCCTAGGGGTCTTTCCCCTCTCGCCAAAGGAATGCAAGGTCTG
TTGAATGTCGTGAAGGAAGCAGTTCCTCTGGAAGCTTCTTGAAGACAAACAACGTCTGTAGCGACCCTTT
GCAGGCAGCGGAACCCCCCACCTGGCGACAGGTGCCTCTGCGGCCAAAAGCCACGTGTATAAGATACACC
TGCAAAGGCGGCACAACCCCAGTGCCACGTTGTGAGTTGGATAGTTGTGGAAAGAGTCAAATGGCTCTCC
TAAGCGTATTCAACAAGGGGCTGAAGGATGCCCAGAAGGTACCCCATTGTATGGGATCTGATCTGGGGCC
TCGGTGCACATGCTTTACATGTGTTTAGTCGAGGTTAAAAAAACGTCTAGGCCCCCCGAACCACGGGGAC
GTGGTTTTCCTTTGAAAAACACGATGATAATATGGCCACAACCATGGGGGATCCGGTGAGCAAGGGCGAG
GAGCTGTTCACCGGGGTGGTGCCCATCCTGGTCGAGCTGGACGGCGACGTAAACGGCCACAAGTTCAGCG
TGTCCGGCGAGGGCGAGGGCGATGCCACCTACGGCAAGCTGACCCTGAAGTTCATCTGCACCACCGGCAA
GCTGCCCGTGCCCTGGCCCACCCTCGTGACCACCCTGACCTACGGCGTGCAGTGCTTCAGCCGCTACCCC
GACCACATGAAGCAGCACGACTTCTTCAAGTCCGCCATGCCCGAAGGCTACGTCCAGGAGCGCACCATCT
TCTTCAAGGACGACGGCAACTACAAGACCCGCGCCGAGGTGAAGTTCGAGGGCGACACCCTGGTGAACCG
CATCGAGCTGAAGGGCATCGACTTCAAGGAGGACGGCAACATCCTGGGGCACAAGCTGGAGTACAACTAC
AACAGCCACAACGTCTATATCATGGCCGACAAGCAGAAGAACGGCATCAAGGTGAACTTCAAGATCCGCC
ACAACATCGAGGACGGCAGCGTGCAGCTCGCCGACCACTACCAGCAGAACACCCCCATCGGCGACGGCCC
CGTGCTGCTGCCCGACAACCACTACCTGAGCACCCAGTCCAAGCTGAGCAAAGACCCCAACGAGAAGCGC
GATCACATGGTCCTGCTGGAGTTCGTGACCGCCGCCGGGATCACTCTCGGCATGGACGAGCTGTACAAGT
AATCTAGAGTCGAGGTACCGATGAATAGCTAAGGTCGAGGCCGCAGGTAAGTATCAAGGTTACAAGACAG
GTTTAAGGAGACCAATAGAAACTGGGCTTGTCGAGACAGAGAAGACTCTTGCGTTTCTGATAGGCACCTA
TTGGTCTTACTGACATCCACTTTGCCTTTCTCTCCACAGGTGTCGACAATCAACCTCTGGATTACAAAAT
TTGTGAAAGATTGACTGGTATTCTTAACTATGTTGCTCCTTTTACGCTATGTGGATACGCTGCTTTAATG
CCTTTGTATCATGCTATTGCTTCCCGTATGGCTTTCATTTTCTCCTCCTTGTATAAATCCTGGTTGCTGT
CTCTTTATGAGGAGTTGTGGCCCGTTGTCAGGCAACGTGGCGTGGTGTGCACTGTGTTTGCTGACGCAAC
CCCCACTGGTTGGGGCATTGCCACCACCTGTCAGCTCCTTTCCGGGACTTTCGCTTTCCCCCTCCCTATT
GCCACGGCGGAACTCATCGCCGCCTGCCTTGCCCGCTGCTGGACAGGGGCTCGGCTGTTGGGCACTGACA
ATTCCGTGGTGTTGTCGGGGAAGCTGACGTCCTTTCCATGGCTGCTCGCCTGTGTTGCCACCTGGATTCT
GCGCGGGACGTCCTTCTGCTACGTCCCTTCGGCCCTCAATCCAGCGGACCTTCCTTCCCGCGGCCTGCTG
CCGGCTCTGCGGCCTCTTCCGCGTCTTCGCCTTCGCCCTCAGACGAGTCGGATCTCCCTTTGGGCCGCCT
CCCCGCCTGGAATTCGAGCTCGGTACGATCAGCCTCGACTGTGCCTTCTAGTTGCCAGCCATCTGTTGTT
TGCCCCTCCCCCGTGCCTTCCTTGACCCTGGAAGGTGCCACTCCCACTGTCCTTTCCTAATAAAATGAGG
AAATTGCATCGCATTGTCTGAGTAGGTGTCATTCTATTCTGGGGGGTGGGGTGGGGCAGGACAGCAAGGG
GGAGGATTGGGAAGACAATAGCAGGCCAGCTTTTGTTCCCTTTAGGGTTAATTGCGCGCTTGGCGCTAAT
CATGGTCATAGCTGTTTCCACTCCTCAGGTGCAGGCTGCCTATCAGAAGGTGGTGGCTGGTGTGGCCAAT
GCCCTGGCTCACAAATACCACTGAGATCTTTTTCCCTCTGCCAAAAATTATGGGGACATCATGAAGCCCC
TTGAGCATCTGACTTCTGGCTAATAAAGGAAATTTATTTTCATTGCAATAGTGTGTTGGAATTTTTTGTG
TCTCTCACTCGGAAGGACATATGGGAGGGCAAATCATTTAAAACATCAGAATGAGTATTTGGTTTAGAGT
TTGGCAACATATGCCATATGCTGGCTGCCATGAACAAAGGTGGCTATAAAGAGGTCATCAGTATATGAAA
CAGCCCCCTGCTGTCCATTCCTTATTCCATAGAAAAGCCTTGACTTGAGGTTAGATTTTTTTTTATATTT
TGTTTGTGTTATTTTTTTCTTTAACATCCCTAAAATTTTCCTTACATGTTTTACTAGCCAGATTTTTCCT
CCTCTCCTGACTACTCCCAGTCATAGCTGTCCCTCTTCTCTTATGAAGATCCCTCGACCTGCAGCCCAAG
CTTGGCGTAATCATGGTCATAGCTGTTTCCTGTGTGAAATTGTTATCCGCTCACAATTCCACACAACATA
CGAGCCGGAAGCATAAAGTGTAAAGCCTGGGGTGCCTAATGAGTGAGCTAACTCACATTAATTGCGTTGC
GCTCACTGCCCGCTTTCCAGTCGGGAAACCTGTCGTGCCAGCGGATCCGCATCTCAATTAGTCAGCAACC
ATAGTCCCGCCCCTAACTCCGCCCATCCCGCCCCTAACTCCGCCCAGTTCCGCCCATTCTCCGCCCCATG
GCTGACTAATTTTTTTTATTTATGCAGAGGCCGAGGCCGCCTCGGCCTCTGAGCTATTCCAGAAGTAGTG
AGGAGGCTTTTTTGGAGGCCTAGGCTTTTGCAAAAAGCTAACTTGTTTATTGCAGCTTATAATGGTTACA
AATAAAGCAATAGCATCACAAATTTCACAAATAAAGCATTTTTTTCACTGCATTCTAGTTGTGGTTTGTC
CAAACTCATCAATGTATCTTATCATGTCTGGATCCGCTGCATTAATGAATCGGCCAACGCGCGGGGAGAG
GCGGTTTGCGTATTGGGCGCTCTTCCGCTTCCTCGCTCACTGACTCGCTGCGCTCGGTCGTTCGGCTGCG
GCGAGCGGTATCAGCTCACTCAAAGGCGGTAATACGGTTATCCACAGAATCAGGGGATAACGCAGGAAAG
AACATGTGAGCAAAAGGCCAGCAAAAGGCCAGGAACCGTAAAAAGGCCGCGTTGCTGGCGTTTTTCCATA
GGCTCCGCCCCCCTGACGAGCATCACAAAAATCGACGCTCAAGTCAGAGGTGGCGAAACCCGACAGGACT
ATAAAGATACCAGGCGTTTCCCCCTGGAAGCTCCCTCGTGCGCTCTCCTGTTCCGACCCTGCCGCTTACC
GGATACCTGTCCGCCTTTCTCCCTTCGGGAAGCGTGGCGCTTTCTCAATGCTCACGCTGTAGGTATCTCA
GTTCGGTGTAGGTCGTTCGCTCCAAGCTGGGCTGTGTGCACGAACCCCCCGTTCAGCCCGACCGCTGCGC
CTTATCCGGTAACTATCGTCTTGAGTCCAACCCGGTAAGACACGACTTATCGCCACTGGCAGCAGCCACT
GGTAACAGGATTAGCAGAGCGAGGTATGTAGGCGGTGCTACAGAGTTCTTGAAGTGGTGGCCTAACTACG
GCTACACTAGAAGGACAGTATTTGGTATCTGCGCTCTGCTGAAGCCAGTTACCTTCGGAAAAAGAGTTGG
TAGCTCTTGATCCGGCAAACAAACCACCGCTGGTAGCGGTGGTTTTTTTGTTTGCAAGCAGCAGATTACG
CGCAGAAAAAAAGGATCTCAAGAAGATCCTTTGATCTTTTCTACGGGGTCTGACGCTCAGTGGAACGAAA
ACTCACGTTAAGGGATTTTGGTCATGAGATTATCAAAAAGGATCTTCACCTAGATCCTTTTAAATTAAAA
ATGAAGTTTTAAATCAATCTAAAGTATATATGAGTAAACTTGGTCTGACAGTTACCAATGCTTAATCAGT
GAGGCACCTATCTCAGCGATCTGTCTATTTCGTTCATCCATAGTTGCCTGACTCCCCGTCGTGTAGATAA
CTACGATACGGGAGGGCTTACCATCTGGCCCCAGTGCTGCAATGATACCGCGAGACCCACGCTCACCGGC
TCCAGATTTATCAGCAATAAACCAGCCAGCCGGAAGGGCCGAGCGCAGAAGTGGTCCTGCAACTTTATCC
GCCTCCATCCAGTCTATTAATTGTTGCCGGGAAGCTAGAGTAAGTAGTTCGCCAGTTAATAGTTTGCGCA
ACGTTGTTGCCATTGCTACAGGCATCGTGGTGTCACGCTCGTCGTTTGGTATGGCTTCATTCAGCTCCGG
TTCCCAACGATCAAGGCGAGTTACATGATCCCCCATGTTGTGCAAAAAAGCGGTTAGCTCCTTCGGTCCT
CCGATCGTTGTCAGAAGTAAGTTGGCCGCAGTGTTATCACTCATGGTTATGGCAGCACTGCATAATTCTC
TTACTGTCATGCCATCCGTAAGATGCTTTTCTGTGACTGGTGAGTACTCAACCAAGTCATTCTGAGAATA
GTGTATGCGGCGACCGAGTTGCTCTTGCCCGGCGTCAATACGGGATAATACCGCGCCACATAGCAGAACT
TTAAAAGTGCTCATCATTGGAAAACGTTCTTCGGGGCGAAAACTCTCAAGGATCTTACCGCTGTTGAGAT
CCAGTTCGATGTAACCCACTCGTGCACCCAACTGATCTTCAGCATCTTTTACTTTCACCAGCGTTTCTGG
GTGAGCAAAAACAGGAAGGCAAAATGCCGCAAAAAAGGGAATAAGGGCGACACGGAAATGTTGAATACTC
ATACTCTTCCTTTTTCAATATTATTGAAGCATTTATCAGGGTTATTGTCTCATGAGCGGATACATATTTG
AATGTATTTAGAAAAATAAACAAATAGGGGTTCCGCGCACATTTCCCCGAAAAGTGCCACCTG
