LOCUS       Exported 788 bp ds-DNA linear SYN 29-MAY-2021
DEFINITION  synthetic linear DNA
ACCESSION   .
VERSION     .
KEYWORDS    CAG::PSAML141F,Y115F:5HT3HC-IRES-GFP
SOURCE      synthetic DNA construct
  ORGANISM  synthetic DNA construct
REFERENCE   1 (bases 1 to 788)
  AUTHORS   Magnus CJ, Lee PH, Atasoy D, Su HH, Looger LL, Sternson SM
  TITLE     Chemical and genetic engineering of selective ion channel-ligand
            interactions.
  JOURNAL   Science. 2011 Sep 2;333(6047):1292-6.
  PUBMED    21885782
REFERENCE   2 (bases 1 to 788)
  AUTHORS   .
  TITLE     Direct Submission
  JOURNAL   Exported May 29, 2021 from SnapGene Server 1.1.58
            http://www.snapgene.com
FEATURES             Location/Qualifiers
     source          1..788
                     /organism="synthetic DNA construct"
                     /mol_type="other DNA"
     primer_bind     complement(31..50)
                     /label=pMT2-F
                     /note="Synthetic intron, forward primer"
     intron          33..165
                     /label=chimeric intron
                     /note="chimera between introns from human beta-globin and
                     immunoglobulin heavy chain genes"
     CDS             complement(213..464)
                     /codon_start=1
                     /product="C-terminal fragment of mVenus for use in
                     bimolecular fluorescence complementation (BiFC) (Kodama and
                     Hu, 2010)"
                     /label=VC155
                     /translation="DKQKNGIKVNFKIRHNIEDGSVQLADHYQQNTPIGDGPVLLPDNH
                     YLSTQSKLSKDPNEKRDHMVLLEFVTAAGITLGMDELYK"
     primer_bind     complement(255..276)
                     /label=EGFP-C
                     /note="EGFP, forward primer"
     primer_bind     604..623
                     /label=EXFP-R
                     /note="For distinguishing EGFP variants, reverse primer"
ORIGIN
        1 aattttgtaa tccagaggtt gattgtcgac acctgtggag agaaaggcaa agtggatgtc
       61 agtaagacca ataggtgcct atcagaaacg caagagtctt ctctgtctcg acaagcccag
      121 tttctattgg tctccttaaa cctgtcttgt aaccttgata cttacctgcg gcctcgacct
      181 tagctattca tcggtacctc gactctagat tacttgtaca gctcgtccat gccgagagtg
      241 atcccggcgg cggtcacgaa ctccagcagg accatgtgat cgcgcttctc gttggggtct
      301 ttgctcagct tggactgggt gctcaggtag tggttgtcgg gcagcagcac ggggccgtcg
      361 ccgatggggg tgttctgctg gtagtggtcg gcgagctgca cgctgccgtc ctcgatgttg
      421 tggcggatct tgaagttcac cttgatgccg ttcttctgct tgtcggccat gatatagacg
      481 ttgtggctgt tgtagttgta ctccagcttg tgccccagga tgttgccgtc ctccttgaag
      541 tcgatgccct tcagctcgat gcggttcacc agggtgtcgc cctcgaactt cacctcggcg
      601 cgggtcttgt agttgccgtc gtccttgaag aagatggtgc gctcctggac gtagccttcg
      661 ggcatggcgg acttgaagaa gtcgtgctgc ttcatgtggt cggggtagcg gctgaagcac
      721 tgcacgccgt aggtcagggt ggtcacgagg gtgggccagg gcacgggcag cttgccggtg
      781 gtgcagat
//
