>Addgene plasmid #32476 | CAG::PSAML141F,Y115F:5HT3HC-IRES-GFP | addgene partial sequence | sequence record 41562 | pCAGGS5 5'-ggttcggcttctggcgtgtgacc-3'
TGTTCATGCCTTCTTCTTTTTCCTACAGCTCCTGGGCAACGTGCTGGTTATTGTGCTGTCTCATCATTTT
GGCAAAGAATTCGGTACCGCGGGCCCGGCGCGCCAGCTGGATATCTCCGGACCCGGGCTAGCAAGCTTGA
ATTCACCATGCGCTGTTCTCCAGGCGGCGTGTGGCTCGCCCTGGCTGCTTCCCTTCTGCACGTTAGCCTG
CAGGGTGAGTTCCAGCGCAAACTGTATAAGGAGCTTGTTAAGAATTATAACCCCCTGGAGCGGCCGGTCG
CAAATGATTCCCAGCCACTGACAGTGTACTTCAGCCTCTCCTTGCTGCAGATCATGGACGTGGATGAAAA
GAACCAGGTGCTGACCACTAATATTTGGTTGCAGATGTCCTGGACCGATCACTACTTGCAGTGGAATGTG
AGCGAATACCCAGGTGTAAAGACTGTAAGATTCCCTGACGGCCAAATCTGGAAACCAGATATCCTGCTGT
TCAACAGCGCAGACGAAAGGTTTGATGCAACATTTCACACCAACGTGTTGGTCAATTCTTCAGGCCACTG
CCAGTACTTTCCCCCTGGAATCTTCAAGTCCTCATGCTATATCGACGTCCGCTGGTTTCCCTTCGACGTC
CAGCACTGCAAACTCAAATTCGGGAGCTGGAGCTACGGCGGATGGAGCCTGGATCTGCAAATGCAGGAGG
CTGACATCTCTGGTTACATCCCGAATGGGGAGTGGGACCTTGTGGGAATCCCCGGTAAAAGAAGCGAGCG
ATTTTATGAATGCTGCAAGGAACCCTACCCTGACGTA
